>Addgene plasmid #8468 | HA GST deltaCT S6K1 pRK5 | addgene partial sequence | sequence record 17052 | 8468 with pGEX5'
TGGTGGGTCGAGGATGAGGCGACGACGGAGGCGGGACGGCTTTTACCCAGCGCCTGACTTCCGACACAGG
GAAGCTGAGGACGGGTCGACCATGGCAGGAGTGTTTGACATAGACCTGGACCAGCCAGAGGATGCAGGCT
CTGAGGATGAGCTGGAGGAGGGGGGTCAGTTAAATGAAAGCATGGACCATGGGGGAGTTGGACCATATGA
ACTTGGCATGGAACATTGTGAGAAATTTGAAATCTCAGAAACTAGTGTGAACAGAGGGCCAGAAAAAATC
AGACCAGAATGTTTTGAGCTACTTCGGGTACTTGGTAAAGGGGGCTATGGAAAGGTTTTTCAAGTACGAA
AAGTAACAGGAGCAAATACTGGGAAGATATTTGCCATGAAGGTGCTTAAAAAGGCAATGATAGTAAGAAA
TGCTAAAGATACAGCTCATACAAAAGCAGAGCGGAATATTCTGGAGGAAGTAAAGCATCCCTTCATTGTG
GATTTAATTTATGCCTTTCAGACCGGTGGAAAACTCTACCTCATCCTTGAGTATCTCAGTGGAGGAGAAC
TATTTATGCAGTTAGAAAGAGAGGGGATATTCATGGAAGATACAGCTTGCTTTTACTTGGCTGAAATCTC
CATGGCTTTGGGGCATTTACATCAAAAAGGGATCATCTACAGAGACCTGAAGCCGGAGAACATCATGCTT
AATCACCAAGGTCACGTGAAGCTGACAGACTTTGGACTATGCAAAGAATCTATTCATGATGGAACAGTCA
CGCACACATTTTGTGGAACAATAGAATACATGGCCCCTGAAATCTTGATGAGAAGCGGCCACAACCGTGC
TGTGGATTGGTGGAGTTTGGGAGCATTAATGTATGACATGCTGACTGGAGCACCTCCATTCACTGGGGAG
AATAGAAAGAAAACATTGACAAAATCCCTCAATGTAAACTT
