[The description below was written by a language model from this plasmid's Addgene catalogue record.]
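Description:
HA GST deltaCT S6K1 pRK5 is a mammalian expression plasmid built on the pRK5 backbone (about 4.7 kb without insert). It is propagated in E. coli as a high-copy plasmid under ampicillin selection. No feature table is available, so the promoter, polyadenylation signal and origin of replication are not stated. pRK5-family vectors are generally known for CMV promoter-driven transient expression in cultured mammalian cells, but that detail is not confirmed here. No mammalian selection marker is listed.

The insert is a roughly 1.2 kb fragment of rat Rps6kb1, which encodes ribosomal protein S6 kinase 1 (listed as p85 S6K1, or p70 S6K1 alpha I). This is a "delta CT" version, meaning the C-terminal region of the kinase has been deleted; the exact truncation boundaries are not given. The fragment sits between SalI and NotI sites, both of which are retained, so it can be excised or moved to another vector. It is fused downstream of a backbone-encoded N-terminal HA/GST tandem tag. The HA epitope allows detection by immunoblotting or immunoprecipitation, and the GST moiety allows affinity capture on glutathione resin.

The associated publication examines how the structure of S6K1 determines whether the raptor-mTOR or rictor-mTOR complex phosphorylates its hydrophobic motif site. The plasmid therefore fits a role in expressing a C-terminally truncated, easily purified S6K1 in mammalian cells, either as a substrate or as a readout for comparing phosphorylation by the two mTOR complexes.
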