Addgene plasmid #8468: HA GST deltaCT S6K1 pRK5
Depositing lab: David Sabatini. Depositing organization: Whitehead Institute for Biomedical Research. Publication: Structure of S6K1 determines if raptor-mTOR or rictor-mTOR phosphorylates its hydrophobic motif site. Ali SM, Sabatini DM. J Biol Chem 2005 Apr 4;. 10.1074/jbc.C500125200 PubMed 15809305.
Backbone
  Vector backbone: prk5
  Backbone size w/o insert (bp): 4716
  Vector type: Mammalian Expression
Growth in bacteria
  Bacterial resistance: Ampicillin, 100 μg/mL
  Growth temperature: 37°C
  Growth strain: DH5alpha
  Copy number: High Copy
Gene/Insert
  Gene/Insert name: delta CT p85 s6k1 (alt names: p70 s6k1 alpha I; delta ct p70; Rps6kb1)
  Species: R. norvegicus (rat)
  Insert size (bp): 1200
  Entrez Gene: Rps6kb1 (a.k.a. p70 S6K-alpha)
  Tag / fusion protein: ha/gst (N terminal on backbone)
  Cloning method: Restriction Enzyme; 5′ cloning site sal (not destroyed); 3′ cloning site not (not destroyed)
  Sequencing primers: 5′ pGEX5'
Terms and licenses: Academic/Nonprofit Terms; Industry Terms: Not Available to Industry
How to cite: HA GST deltaCT S6K1 pRK5 was a gift from David Sabatini (Addgene plasmid # 8468 ; http://n2t.net/addgene:8468 ; RRID:Addgene_8468)
